Addgene plasmid #34806: pQTEV-MPP6
Depositing lab: Konrad Buessow. Depositing organization: Max Planck Institute for Molecular Genetics. Publication: Structural genomics of human proteins--target selection and generation of a public catalogue of expression clones. Bussow K, Scheich C, Sievert V, Harttig U, Schultz J, Simon B, Bork P, Lehrach H, Heinemann U. Microb Cell Fact. 2005 Jul 5;4:21. doi: 10.1186/1475-2859-4-21. PubMed 15998469.
Backbone
  Vector backbone: pQTEV
  Backbone size w/o insert (bp): 4700
  Vector type: Bacterial Expression
Growth in bacteria
  Bacterial resistance: Ampicillin, 100 μg/mL
  Growth temperature: 37°C
  Growth strain: Rosetta
  Copy number: Unknown
Gene/Insert
  Gene/Insert name: membrane protein, palmitoylated 6 (alt names: MPP6; DKFZp434E052; PSFEp250E023)
  Species: H. sapiens (human)
  Insert size (bp): 1695
  GenBank ID: DQ000583
  Entrez Gene: PALS2 (a.k.a. MPP6, VAM-1, VAM1, p55T)
  Tag / fusion protein: His (N terminal on backbone); TEV (N terminal on backbone)
  Cloning method: Restriction Enzyme; 5′ cloning site BamHI (not destroyed); 3′ cloning site NotI (not destroyed)
  Sequencing primers: 5′ TGAGCGGATAACAATTTCACACAG; 3′ GGCAACCGAGCGTTCTGAAC
Terms and licenses: Academic/Nonprofit Terms; Industry Terms: Not Available to Industry
Depositor comments: The vector pQTEV is derived from Qiagen pQE-2 and contains an inactive chloramphenicol resistance gene sequence. The Rosetta bacterial strain contains an additional plasmid. The second plasmid, pRARE, provides rare tRNAs for overexpression of recombinant proteins. It has 4694 bp and is chloramphenicol resistence.
How to cite: pQTEV-MPP6 was a gift from Konrad Buessow (Addgene plasmid # 34806 ; http://n2t.net/addgene:34806 ; RRID:Addgene_34806)
