[The description below was written by a language model from this plasmid's Addgene catalogue record and pLannotate feature annotations shown in this document.]
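Description:
pQTEV-MPP6 is a bacterial expression plasmid for producing human MPP6 (membrane protein, palmitoylated 6; current gene symbol PALS2, also known as VAM-1 or p55T) in E. coli. It is built on pQTEV, a roughly 4.7 kb derivative of the Qiagen vector pQE-2, and the full depositor sequence is about 6.4 kb. The plasmid replicates from a ColE1/pMB1-type origin, with the pBR322 bom region and a fragment of rop nearby, and is selected with ampicillin through the bla (AmpR) gene. A cat coding sequence with a partial cat promoter is also annotated, but the depositor states that this chloramphenicol resistance sequence is inactive, so it should not be treated as a usable marker.

The MPP6 insert (recorded as about 1.7 kb, with an annotated coding region of roughly 1.6 kb) was cloned between BamHI and NotI sites, both retained. It is transcribed from the bacteriophage T5 promoter, which is recognised by E. coli RNA polymerase and is controlled by lac operator sequences. A lacI gene driven by the lacIq promoter is carried on the same plasmid, giving repression that is relieved by IPTG. The lambda t0 terminator follows the insert, and an rrnB T1 terminator lies downstream of the cat sequence. The protein is made with a vector-encoded N-terminal His tag followed by a TEV protease site, allowing metal-affinity purification and subsequent tag removal.

The clone comes from a structural genomics effort that generated a public catalogue of human protein expression clones. It is supplied in the Rosetta strain, which carries a separate chloramphenicol-resistant plasmid, pRARE, supplying rare tRNAs to support overexpression of recombinant proteins.
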