Features (pLannotate 1.2.2; 18 found; start..end, strand, type, name):
     10..54      +  promoter       T5 promoter: bacteriophage T5 promoter for E. coli RNA polymerase, with embedded lac operator
     62..78      +  protein_bind   lac operator: The lac repressor binds to the lac operator to inhibit transcription in E. coli. This inhibition can be relieved by adding lactose or isopropyl-β-D-thiogalactopyranoside (IPTG). lac repressor encoded by lacI
    121..141     +  CDS            7xHis: 6xHis affinity tag
    165..185     +  CDS            capTEV™ (fragment): composite tag for in vivo biotinylation, TEV protease cleavage, and 6xHis tagging
    190..1806    +  CDS            PALS2: PALS2_HUMAN - Also known as MPP6, VAM1. Experimental evidence at protein level: Swiss-Prot protein existence level 1. From Homo sapiens (Human).
   1852..1946    +  terminator     lambda t0 terminator: transcription terminator from phage lambda
   1961..1989    +  promoter       cat promoter (fragment): promoter of the E. coli cat gene encoding chloramphenicol acetyltransferase
   1990..2646    +  CDS            cat: CAT_ECOLX - Experimental evidence at protein level: Swiss-Prot protein existence level 1. This enzyme is an effector of chloramphenicol resistance in bacteria. From Escherichia coli. This protein is used as a marker in many commonly used cloning vectors, such as pACYC184.
   2714..2800    +  terminator     rrnB T1 terminator: Escherichia coli rrnB; transcription terminator T1 from the E. coli rrnB gene
   2823..2840    -  promoter       tet promoter (fragment): E. coli promoter for tetracycline efflux protein gene
   2859..2880    -  protein_bind   CAP binding site: CAP binding activates transcription in the presence of cAMP. E. coli catabolite activator protein
   2893..3975    -  CDS            lacI: lac repressor; lacI; The lac repressor binds to the lac operator to inhibit transcription in E. coli. This inhibition can be relieved by adding lactose or isopropyl-β-D-thiogalactopyranoside (IPTG).
   3976..4053    -  promoter       lacIq promoter: lacI (mutant); In the lacIq allele, a single base change in the promoter boosts expression of the lacI gene about 10-fold.
   4102..4143    +  CDS            rop (fragment): Rop protein, which maintains plasmids at low copy number; rop
   4245..4385    +  misc_feature   bom: basis of mobility region from pBR322
   4571..5159    -  rep_origin     ori: high-copy-number ColE1/pMB1/pBR322/pUC origin of replication
   5330..6190    -  CDS            AmpR: β-lactamase; bla; confers resistance to ampicillin, carbenicillin, and related antibiotics
   6191..6295    -  promoter       AmpR promoter: bla
>Addgene plasmid #34806 | pQTEV-MPP6 | depositor full sequence | sequence record 41855 | Author sequence
CTCGAGAAATCATAAAAAATTTATTTGCTTTGTGAGCGGATAACAATTATAATAGATTCAATTGTGAGCG
GATAACAATTTCACACAGAATTCATTAAAGAGGAGAAATTAACTATGAAACATCACCATCACCATCACCA
TAGCGATTACGACATCCCCACTACTGAGAATCTTTATTTTCAGGGATCCCAGCAAGTCTTGGAAAACCTT
ACGGAGCTGCCCTCGTCTACTGGAGCAGAAGAAATAGACCTAATTTTCCTCAAGGGAATTATGGAGAATC
CTATTGTAAAATCACTTGCTAAGGCTCATGAGAGGCTAGAAGATTCCAAACTAGAAGCTGTCAGTGACAA
TAACTTGGAATTAGTCAATGAAATTCTTGAAGACATCACTCCTCTAATAAATGTGGATGAAAATGTGGCA
GAATTGGTTGGTATACTCAAAGAACCTCACTTCCAGTCACTGTTGGAGGCCCATGATATTGTGGCATCAA
AGTGTTATGATTCACCTCCATCAAGCCCAGAAATGAATAATTCTTCTATCAATAATCAGTTATTACCAGT
AGATGCCATTCGTATTCTTGGTATTCACAAAAGAGCTGGGGAACCACTGGGTGTGACATTTAGGGTTGAA
AATAATGATCTGGTAATTGCCCGAATCCTCCATGGGGGAATGATAGATCGACAAGGTCTACTTCATGTGG
GAGATATAATTAAAGAAGTCAATGGCCATGAGGTTGGAAATAATCCAAAGGAATTACAAGAATTACTGAA
AAATATTAGTGGAAGTGTCACCCTAAAAATCTTACCAAGTTATAGAGATACCATTACTCCTCAACAGGTA
TTTGTGAAGTGTCATTTTGATTATAATCCATACAATGACAACCTAATACCTTGCAAAGAAGCAGGATTGA
AGTTTTCCAAAGGAGAAATTCTTCAGATTGTAAATAGAGAAGATCCAAATTGGTGGCAGGCTAGCCATGT
AAAAGAGGGAGGAAGCGCTGGTCTCATTCCAAGCCAGTTCCTGGAAGAGAAGAGAAAGGCATTTGTTAGA
AGAGACTGGGACAATTCAGGACCTTTTTGCGGAACTATAAGTAGCAAAAAAAAGAAAAAGATGATGTATC
TCACAACCAGAAATGCAGAATTTGATCGTCATGAAATCCAGATATATGAGGAGGTAGCCAAAATGCCTCC
CTTCCAGAGAAAAACATTAGTATTGATAGGAGCTCAAGGTGTAGGCCGAAGAAGCTTGAAAAACAGGTTC
ATAGTATTGAATCCCACTAGATTTGGAACTACGGTGCCATTTACTTCACGGAAACCAAGGGAAGATGAAA
AAGATGGCCAGGCATATAAGTTTGTGTCACGATCTGAGATGGAAGCAGATATTAAAGCTGGAAAGTATTT
GGAACATGGGGAATATGAAGGAAATCTCTATGGAACCAAAATTGATTCTATTCTTGAGGTTGTCCAAACT
GGACGGACTTGCATTCTGGATGTCAACCCACAAGCACTGAAAGTATTGAGGACATCAGAGTTTATGCCCT
ATGTGGTATTTATTGCGGCTCCGGAGCTAGAGACGTTACGTGCCATGCACAAGGCTGTGGTGGATGCAGG
AATCACTACCAAGCTTCTGACCGACTCTGACTTGAAGAAAACAGTGGATGAAAGTGCACGGATTCAGAGA
GCATACAACCACTATTTTGATTTGATCATCATAAATGATAATCTAGACAAAGCCTTTGAAAAACTGCAAA
CTGCCATAGAGAAACTGAGAATGGAACCACAGTGGGTCCCAATCAGCTGGGTTTACTGAGCGGCCGCTCG
ACCTGCAGCCAAGCTTAATTAGCTGAGCTTGGACTCCTGTTGATAGATCCAGTAATGACCTCAGAACTCC
ATCTGGATTTGTTCAGAACGCTCGGTTGCCGCCGGGCGTTTTTTATTGGTGAGAATCCAAGCTAGCTTGG
CGAGATTTTCAGGAGCTAAGGAAGCTAAAATGGAGAAAAAAATCACTGGATATACCACCGTTGATATATC
CCAATGGCATCGTAAAGAACATTTTGAGGCATTTCAGTCAGTTGCTCAATGTACCTATAACCAGACCGTT
CAGCTGGATATTACGGCCTTTTTAAAGACCGTAAAGAAAAATAAGCACAAGTTTTATCCGGCCTTTATTC
ACATTCTTGCCCGCCTGATGAATGCTCATCCGGAATTTCGTATGGCAATGAAAGACGGTGAGCTGGTGAT
ATGGGATAGTGTTCACCCTTGTTACACCGTTTTCCATGAGCAAACTGAAACGTTTTCATCGCTCTGGAGT
GAATACCACGACGATTTCCGGCAGTTTCTACACATATATTCGCAAGATGTGGCGTGTTACGGTGAAAACC
TGGCCTATTTCCCTAAAGGGTTTATTGAGAATATGTTTTTCGTCTCAGCCAATCCCTGGGTGAGTTTCAC
CAGTTTTGATTTAAACGTGGCCAATATGGACAACTTCTTCGCCCCCGTTTTCACCATGGGCAAATATTAT
ACGCAAGGCGACAAGGTGCTGATGCCGCTGGCGATTCAGGTTCATCATGCCGTTTGTGATGGCTTCCATG
TCGGCAGAATGCTTAATGAATTACAACAGTACTGCGATGAGTGGCAGGGCGGGGCGTAATTTTTTTAAGG
CAGTTATTGGTGCCCTTAAACGCCTGGGGTAATGACTCTCTAGCTTGAGGCATCAAATAAAACGAAAGGC
TCAGTCGAAAGACTGGGCCTTTCGTTTTATCTGTTGTTTGTCGGTGAACGCTCTCCTGAGTAGGACAAAT
CCGCCCTCTAGATTACGTGCAGTCGATGATAAGCTGTCAAACATGAGAATTGTGCCTAATGAGTGAGCTA
ACTTACATTAATTGCGTTGCGCTCACTGCCCGCTTTCCAGTCGGGAAACCTGTCGTGCCAGCTGCATTAA
TGAATCGGCCAACGCGCGGGGAGAGGCGGTTTGCGTATTGGGCGCCAGGGTGGTTTTTCTTTTCACCAGT
GAGACGGGCAACAGCTGATTGCCCTTCACCGCCTGGCCCTGAGAGAGTTGCAGCAAGCGGTCCACGCTGG
TTTGCCCCAGCAGGCGAAAATCCTGTTTGATGGTGGTTAACGGCGGGATATAACATGAGCTGTCTTCGGT
ATCGTCGTATCCCACTACCGAGATATCCGCACCAACGCGCAGCCCGGACTCGGTAATGGCGCGCATTGCG
CCCAGCGCCATCTGATCGTTGGCAACCAGCATCGCAGTGGGAACGATGCCCTCATTCAGCATTTGCATGG
TTTGTTGAAAACCGGACATGGCACTCCAGTCGCCTTCCCGTTCCGCTATCGGCTGAATTTGATTGCGAGT
GAGATATTTATGCCAGCCAGCCAGACGCAGACGCGCCGAGACAGAACTTAATGGGCCCGCTAACAGCGCG
ATTTGCTGGTGACCCAATGCGACCAGATGCTCCACGCCCAGTCGCGTACCGTCTTCATGGGAGAAAATAA
TACTGTTGATGGGTGTCTGGTCAGAGACATCAAGAAATAACGCCGGAACATTAGTGCAGGCAGCTTCCAC
AGCAATGGCATCCTGGTCATCCAGCGGATAGTTAATGATCAGCCCACTGACGCGTTGCGCGAGAAGATTG
TGCACCGCCGCTTTACAGGCTTCGACGCCGCTTCGTTCTACCATCGACACCACCACGCTGGCACCCAGTT
GATCGGCGCGAGATTTAATCGCCGCGACAATTTGCGACGGCGCGTGCAGGGCCAGACTGGAGGTGGCAAC
GCCAATCAGCAACGACTGTTTGCCCGCCAGTTGTTGTGCCACGCGGTTGGGAATGTAATTCAGCTCCGCC
ATCGCCGCTTCCACTTTTTCCCGCGTTTTCGCAGAAACGTGGCTGGCCTGGTTCACCACGCGGGAAACGG
TCTGATAAGAGACACCGGCATACTCTGCGACATCGTATAACGTTACTGGTTTCACATTCACCACCCTGAA
TTGACTCTCTTCCGGGCGCTATCATGCCATACCGCGAAAGGTTTTGCACCATTCGATGGTGTCGGAATTT
CGGGCAGCGTTGGGTCCTGGCCACGGGTGCGCATGATCTAGAGCTGCCTCGCGCGTTTCGGTGATGACGG
TGAAAACCTCTGACACATGCAGCTCCCGGAGACGGTCACAGCTTGTCTGTAAGCGGATGCCGGGAGCAGA
CAAGCCCGTCAGGGCGCGTCAGCGGGTGTTGGCGGGTGTCGGGGCGCAGCCATGACCCAGTCACGTAGCG
ATAGCGGAGTGTATACTGGCTTAACTATGCGGCATCAGAGCAGATTGTACTGAGAGTGCACCACATGCGG
TGTGAAATACCGCACAGATGCGTAAGGAGAAAATACCGCATCAGGCGCTCTTCCGCTTCCTCGCTCACTG
ACTCGCTGCGCTCGGTCGTTCGGCTGCGGCGAGCGGTATCAGCTCACTCAAAGGCGGTAATACGGTTATC
CACAGAATCAGGGGATAACGCAGGAAAGAACATGTGAGCAAAAGGCCAGCAAAAGGCCAGGAACCGTAAA
AAGGCCGCGTTGCTGGCGTTTTTCCATAGGCTCCGCCCCCCTGACGAGCATCACAAAAATCGACGCTCAA
GTCAGAGGTGGCGAAACCCGACAGGACTATAAAGATACCAGGCGTTTCCCCCTGGAAGCTCCCTCGTGCG
CTCTCCTGTTCCGACCCTGCCGCTTACCGGATACCTGTCCGCCTTTCTCCCTTCGGGAAGCGTGGCGCTT
TCTCATAGCTCACGCTGTAGGTATCTCAGTTCGGTGTAGGTCGTTCGCTCCAAGCTGGGCTGTGTGCACG
AACCCCCCGTTCAGCCCGACCGCTGCGCCTTATCCGGTAACTATCGTCTTGAGTCCAACCCGGTAAGACA
CGACTTATCGCCACTGGCAGCAGCCACTGGTAACAGGATTAGCAGAGCGAGGTATGTAGGCGGTGCTACA
GAGTTCTTGAAGTGGTGGCCTAACTACGGCTACACTAGAAGGACAGTATTTGGTATCTGCGCTCTGCTGA
AGCCAGTTACCTTCGGAAAAAGAGTTGGTAGCTCTTGATCCGGCAAACAAACCACCGCTGGTAGCGGTGG
TTTTTTTGTTTGCAAGCAGCAGATTACGCGCAGAAAAAAAGGATCTCAAGAAGATCCTTTGATCTTTTCT
ACGGGGTCTGACGCTCAGTGGAACGAAAACTCACGTTAAGGGATTTTGGTCATGAGATTATCAAAAAGGA
TCTTCACCTAGATCCTTTTAAATTAAAAATGAAGTTTTAAATCAATCTAAAGTATATATGAGTAAACTTG
GTCTGACAGTTACCAATGCTTAATCAGTGAGGCACCTATCTCAGCGATCTGTCTATTTCGTTCATCCATA
GTTGCCTGACTCCCCGTCGTGTAGATAACTACGATACGGGAGGGCTTACCATCTGGCCCCAGTGCTGCAA
TGATACCGCGAGACCCACGCTCACCGGCTCCAGATTTATCAGCAATAAACCAGCCAGCCGGAAGGGCCGA
GCGCAGAAGTGGTCCTGCAACTTTATCCGCCTCCATCCAGTCTATTAATTGTTGCCGGGAAGCTAGAGTA
AGTAGTTCGCCAGTTAATAGTTTGCGCAACGTTGTTGCCATTGCTACAGGCATCGTGGTGTCACGCTCGT
CGTTTGGTATGGCTTCATTCAGCTCCGGTTCCCAACGATCAAGGCGAGTTACATGATCCCCCATGTTGTG
CAAAAAAGCGGTTAGCTCCTTCGGTCCTCCGATCGTTGTCAGAAGTAAGTTGGCCGCAGTGTTATCACTC
ATGGTTATGGCAGCACTGCATAATTCTCTTACTGTCATGCCATCCGTAAGATGCTTTTCTGTGACTGGTG
AGTACTCAACCAAGTCATTCTGAGAATAGTGTATGCGGCGACCGAGTTGCTCTTGCCCGGCGTCAATACG
GGATAATACCGCGCCACATAGCAGAACTTTAAAAGTGCTCATCATTGGAAAACGTTCTTCGGGGCGAAAA
CTCTCAAGGATCTTACCGCTGTTGAGATCCAGTTCGATGTAACCCACTCGTGCACCCAACTGATCTTCAG
CATCTTTTACTTTCACCAGCGTTTCTGGGTGAGCAAAAACAGGAAGGCAAAATGCCGCAAAAAAGGGAAT
AAGGGCGACACGGAAATGTTGAATACTCATACTCTTCCTTTTTCAATATTATTGAAGCATTTATCAGGGT
TATTGTCTCATGAGCGGATACATATTTGAATGTATTTAGAAAAATAAACAAATAGGGGTTCCGCGCACAT
TTCCCCGAAAAGTGCCACCTGACGTCTAAGAAACCATTATTATCATGACATTAACCTATAAAAATAGGCG
TATCACGAGGCCCTTTCGTCTTCAC
