>Addgene plasmid #34806 | pQTEV-MPP6 | addgene partial sequence | sequence record 61048 | pQE-Fwd 5'-CCCGAAAAGTGCCACCTG-3'
AATAGGCGTATCACGAGGCCCTTTCGTCTTCACCTCGAGAAATCATAAAAAATTTATTTGCTTTGTGAGC
GGATAACAATTATAATAGATTCAATTGTGAGCGGATAACAATTTCACACAGAATTCATTAAAGAGGAGAA
ATTAACTATGAAACATCACCATCACCATCACCATAGCGATTACGACATCCCCACTACTGAGAATCTTTAT
TTTCAGGGATCCCAGCAAGTCTTGGAAAACCTTACGGAGCTGCCCTCGTCTACTGGAGCAGAAGAAATAG
ACCTAATTTTCCTCAAGGGAATTATGGAGAATCCTATTGTAAAATCACTTGCTAAGGCTCATGAGAGGCT
AGAAGATTCCAAACTAGAAGCTGTCAGTGACAATAACTTGGAATTAGTCAATGAAATTCTTGAAGACATC
ACTCCTCTAATAAATGTGGATGAAAATGTGGCAGAATTGGTTGGTATACTCAAAGAACCTCACTTCCAGT
CACTGTTGGAGGCCCATGATATTGTGGCATCAAAGTGTTATGATTCACCTCCATCAAGCCCAGAAATGAA
TAATTCTTCTATCAATAATCAGTTATTACCAGTAGATGCCATTCGTATTCTTGGTATTCACAAAAGAGCT
GGGGAACCACTGGGTGTGACATTTAGGGTTGAAAATAATGATCTGGTAATTGCCCGAATCCTCCATGGGG
GAATGATAGATCGACAAGGTCTACTTCATGTGGGAGATATAATTAAAGAAGTCAATGGCCATGAGGTTGG
AAATAATCCAAAGGAATTACAAGAATTACT
